Addgene plasmid #71111: pCW-GFP-CtIP-T847E
Purpose: mammalian expession of GFP-CtlP T847E mutation
Depositing lab: Daniel Durocher. Depositing organization: Sinai Health System. Publication: A mechanism for the suppression of homologous recombination in G1 cells. Orthwein A, Noordermeer SM, Wilson MD, Landry S, Enchev RI, Sherker A, Munro M, Pinder J, Salsman J, Dellaire G, Xia B, Peter M, Durocher D. Nature. 2015 Dec 9. doi: 10.1038/nature16142. PubMed 26649820.
Backbone
  Vector backbone: pCW57.1
  Backbone manufacturer: David Root; Addgene plasmid #41393
  Vector type: Mammalian Expression, Lentiviral
Growth in bacteria
  Bacterial resistance: Ampicillin, 100 μg/mL
  Growth temperature: 37°C
  Growth strain: NEB Stable
  Copy number: High Copy
Gene/Insert
  Gene/Insert name: CtlP
  Species: H. sapiens (human)
  Mutation: T847E
  Promoter: TRE promoter, Tet ON
  Tag / fusion protein: GFP (N terminal on insert)
  Cloning method: Gateway Cloning
  Sequencing primers: 5′ LNCX; 3′ O.PGK1b-R (GAACGGACGTGAAGAATGTG)
Terms and licenses: Academic/Nonprofit Terms; Industry Terms: Not Available to Industry
Depositor comments: siRNA resistant construct. Custom CtlP siRNA (Dharmacon) sequence: GCUAAAACAGGAACGAAUC
How to cite: pCW-GFP-CtIP-T847E was a gift from Daniel Durocher (Addgene plasmid # 71111 ; http://n2t.net/addgene:71111 ; RRID:Addgene_71111)
