[The description below was written by a language model from this plasmid's Addgene catalogue record and pLannotate feature annotations shown in this document.]
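Description:
pCW-GFP-CtIP-T847E is a doxycycline-inducible, self-inactivating HIV-1-based lentiviral expression plasmid built on the pCW57.1 backbone, designed to express a GFP-tagged mutant of human CtIP (RBBP8) in mammalian cells. It is propagated in E. coli through a high-copy ColE1/pUC-type origin with ampicillin selection. The viral portion has a third-generation-style layout: an RSV promoter drives a truncated 5' LTR, followed by the Ψ packaging signal with a gag fragment, the RRE for Rev-dependent export of the genomic RNA, the cPPT/CTS, a WPRE to boost transcript expression, and a ΔU3 3' LTR that inactivates the LTR promoter after integration. An SV40 poly(A) signal and SV40 origin lie downstream of the viral cassette.

The payload was introduced by Gateway cloning and sits between attB1 and attB2 sites downstream of the tight TRE promoter (seven tet operators plus a minimal CMV promoter). It encodes EGFP fused through a short linker derived from a multiple cloning site to the N terminus of CtIP carrying the T847E substitution. CtIP works with the MRE11-RAD50-NBN complex in DNA-end resection, the first step of homologous recombination repair of double-strand breaks. The depositor notes that the coding sequence is resistant to a custom CtIP siRNA, which allows the mutant to be expressed while the endogenous protein is depleted. A second cassette uses the human PGK promoter to express puromycin resistance followed by the rtTA3 reverse tetracycline transactivator, so a single vector provides selection of transduced cells and Tet-On control. The associated work concerns suppression of homologous recombination in G1 cells.
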