Features (pLannotate 1.2.2; 31 found; start..end, strand, type, name):
     41..158     +  misc_feature   cPPT/CTS: central polypurine tract and central termination sequence of HIV-1
    212..526     +  promoter       tight TRE promoter: Tet-responsive promoter PTight, consisting of seven tet operator sequences followed by the minimal CMV promoter
    547..571     +  protein_bind   attB1: mutant version of attB; recombination site for the Gateway® BP reaction BP Clonase™
    581..1297    +  CDS            EGFP: EGFP is a basic (constitutively fluorescent) green fluorescent protein published in 1996, derived from Aequorea victoria. It is reported to be a rapidly-maturing weak dimer with moderate acid sensitivity.
   1298..1348    +  misc_feature   MCS (fragment): multiple cloning site
   1349..4039    +  CDS            RBBP8: CTIP_HUMAN - Also known as CTIP. Experimental evidence at protein level: Swiss-Prot protein existence level 1. Endonuclease that cooperates with the MRE11-RAD50-NBN (MRN) complex in DNA-end resection, the first step of double-strand break (DSB) repair through the homologous recombination (HR) pathway (PubMed:17965729, PubMed:19202191, PubMed:19759395, PubMed:20064462). HR is restricted to S and G2 phases of the cell cycle and preferentially repairs DSBs resulting from replication fork collapse (PubMed:17965729, PubMed:19202191). Key determinant of DSB repair pathway choice, as it commits cells
   4044..4068    -  protein_bind   attB2: mutant version of attB; recombination site for the Gateway® BP reaction BP Clonase™
   4085..4103    +  CDS            9xHis (fragment): 9xHis affinity tag
   4113..4623    +  promoter       hPGK promoter: human phosphoglycerate kinase 1 promoter
   4633..5229    +  CDS            PuroR (fragment): puromycin N-acetyltransferase; pac from Streptomyces; confers resistance to puromycin
   5284..5981    +  CDS            rtTA3 (fragment): reverse tetracycline transactivator 3 activates expression from Tet-responsive promoters in the presence of doxycycline
   5911..6021    +  CDS            VP48: 3 tandem repeats of the minimal activation domain of herpes simplex virus VP16 (Cheng et al., 2013)
   6057..6605    +  misc_feature   WPRE (fragment): woodchuck hepatitis virus posttranscriptional regulatory element
   6631..6702    +  CDS            nef (fragment): NEF_HV1Z2 - Experimental evidence at protein level: Swiss-Prot protein existence level 1. Extracellular Nef protein targets CD4(+) T-lymphocytes for apoptosis by interacting with CXCR4 surface receptors. From Human immunodeficiency virus type 1 group M subtype D (isolate Z2/CDC-Z34) (HIV-1).
   6704..6937    +  LTR            3' LTR (ΔU3): self-inactivating 3' long terminal repeat (LTR) from HIV-1
   7009..7130    +  polyA_signal   SV40 poly(A) signal: SV40 polyadenylation signal
   7170..7305    +  rep_origin     SV40 ori: SV40 origin of replication
   7313..7376    +  promoter       AmpR promoter: bla
   7377..8237    +  CDS            AmpR: β-lactamase; bla; confers resistance to ampicillin, carbenicillin, and related antibiotics
   8408..8996    +  rep_origin     ori: high-copy-number ColE1/pMB1/pBR322/pUC origin of replication
   9179..9271    +  CDS            lacI (fragment): lac repressor; lacI; The lac repressor binds to the lac operator to inhibit transcription in E. coli. This inhibition can be relieved by adding lactose or isopropyl-β-D-thiogalactopyranoside (IPTG).
   9284..9305    +  protein_bind   CAP binding site: CAP binding activates transcription in the presence of cAMP. E. coli catabolite activator protein
   9320..9350    +  promoter       lac promoter: promoter for the E. coli lac operon
   9354..9376    +  protein_bind   lac operator (fragment): The lac repressor binds to the lac operator to inhibit transcription in E. coli. This inhibition can be relieved by adding lactose or isopropyl-β-D-thiogalactopyranoside (IPTG). lac repressor encoded by lacI
   9419..9437    +  promoter       T3 promoter: promoter for bacteriophage T3 RNA polymerase
   9465..9691    +  promoter       RSV promoter: Rous sarcoma virus enhancer/promoter
   9692..9872    +  LTR            5' LTR (truncated): truncated 5' long terminal repeat (LTR) from HIV-1
   9919..10044   +  misc_feature   HIV-1 Ψ: packaging signal of human immunodeficiency virus type 1
  10028..10391   +  CDS            HIV-1 gag (fragment): gag protein from human immunodeficiency virus 1; gag
  10537..10770   +  misc_feature   RRE: The Rev response element (RRE) of HIV-1 allows for Rev-dependent mRNA export from the nucleus to the cytoplasm.
  11147..11171   +  CDS            Rev (fragment): human immunodeficiency virus 1 (HIV-1) Rev protein; rev; enhances nuclear export of unspliced and incompletely spliced viral mRNAs
>Addgene plasmid #71111 | pCW-GFP-CtIP-T847E | depositor full sequence | sequence record 198610 | pCW-GFP-CtIP-T847E sequence 11171 bps
AATTCTCGACCTCGAGACAAATGGCAGTATTCATCCACAATTTTAAAAGAAAAGGGGGGATTGGGGGGTA
CAGTGCAGGGGAAAGAATAGTAGACATAATAGCAACAGACATACAAACTAAAGAATTACAAAAACAAATT
ACAAAAATTCAAAATTTTCGGGTTTATTACAGGGACAGCAGAGATCCACTTTGGCCGCGAATCGATATGT
CGAGTTTACTCCCTATCAGTGATAGAGAACGTATGTCGAGTTTACTCCCTATCAGTGATAGAGAACGATG
TCGAGTTTACTCCCTATCAGTGATAGAGAACGTATGTCGAGTTTACTCCCTATCAGTGATAGAGAACGTA
TGTCGAGTTTACTCCCTATCAGTGATAGAGAACGTATGTCGAGTTTATCCCTATCAGTGATAGAGAACGT
ATGTCGAGTTTACTCCCTATCAGTGATAGAGAACGTATGTCGAGGTAGGCGTGTACGGTGGGAGGCCTAT
ATAAGCAGAGCTCGTTTAGTGAACCGTCAGATCGCCTGGAGAATTGGCTAGCATCAACAAGTTTGTACAA
AAAAGCAGGCTGCCGCCGCCATGGTGAGCAAGGGCGAGGAGCTGTTCACCGGGGTGGTGCCCATCCTGGT
CGAGCTGGACGGCGACGTAAACGGCCACAAGTTCAGCGTGTCCGGCGAGGGCGAGGGCGATGCCACCTAC
GGCAAGCTGACCCTGAAGTTCATCTGCACCACCGGCAAGCTGCCCGTGCCCTGGCCCACCCTCGTGACCA
CCCTGACCTACGGCGTGCAGTGCTTCAGCCGCTACCCCGACCACATGAAGCAGCACGACTTCTTCAAGTC
CGCCATGCCCGAAGGCTACGTCCAGGAGCGCACCATCTTCTTCAAGGACGACGGCAACTACAAGACCCGC
GCCGAGGTGAAGTTCGAGGGCGACACCCTGGTGAACCGCATCGAGCTGAAGGGCATCGACTTCAAGGAGG
ACGGCAACATCCTGGGGCACAAGCTGGAGTACAACTACAACAGCCACAACGTCTATATCATGGCCGACAA
GCAGAAGAACGGCATCAAGGTGAACTTCAAGATCCGCCACAACATCGAGGACGGCAGCGTGCAGCTCGCC
GACCACTACCAGCAGAACACCCCCATCGGCGACGGCCCCGTGCTGCTGCCCGACAACCACTACCTGAGCA
CCCAGTCCGCCCTGAGCAAAGACCCCAACGAGAAGCGCGATCACATGGTCCTGCTGGAGTTCGTGACCGC
CGCCGGGATCACTCTCGGCATGGACGAGCTGTACAAGTCCGGACTCAGATCTCGAGCTCAAGCTTCGAAT
TCTGCAGTCGACGGTACCATGAACATCTTGGGAAGCAGCTGTGGAAGCCCTAACTCTGCAGATACATCTA
GTGACTTTAAGGACCTTTGGACAAAACTAAAAGAATGTCATGATAGAGAAGCACAAGGTTTACAAGTAAA
AGTAACCAAGTTGAAGCAGGAACGAATCTTAGATGCACAAAGACTAGAAGAATTCTTCACCAAAAATCAA
CAGCTGAGGGAACAGCAGAAAGTCCTTCATGAAACCATTAAAGTTTTAGAAGATCGGTTAAGAGCAGGCT
TATGTGATCGCTGTGCAGTAACTGAAGAACATATGCGGAAAAAACAGCAAGAGTTTGAAAATATCCGGCA
GCAGAATCTTAAACTTATTACAGAACTTATGAATGAAAGGAATACTCTACAGGAAGAAAATAAAAAGCTT
TCTGAACAACTCCAGCAGAAAATTGAGAATGATCAACAGCATCAAGCAGCTGAGCTTGAATGTGAGGAAG
ACGTTATTCCAGATTCACCGATAACAGCCTTCTCATTTTCTGGCGTTAACCGGCTACGAAGAAAGGAGAA
CCCCCATGTCCGATACATAGAACAAACACATACTAAATTGGAGCACTCTGTGTGTGCAAATGAAATGAGA
AAAGTTTCCAAGTCTTCAACTCATCCACAACATAATCCTAATGAAAATGAAATTCTAGTAGCTGACACTT
ATGACCAAAGTCAATCTCCAATGGCCAAAACACATGGAACAAGCAGCTATACCCCTGATAAGTCATCTTT
TAATTTAGCTACAGTTGTTGCTGAAACACTTGGACTTGGTGTTCAAGAAGAATCTGAAACTCAAGGTCCC
ATGAGCCCCCTTGGTGATGAGCTCTACCACTGTCTGGAAGGAAATCACAAGAAACAGCCTTTTGAGGAAT
CTACAAGAAATACTGAAGATAGTTTAAGATTTTCAGATTCTACTTCAAAGACTCCTCCTCAAGAAGAATT
ACCTACTCGAGTGTCATCTCCTGTATTTGGAGCTACCTCTAGTATCAAAAGTGGTTTAGATTTGAATACA
AGTTTGTCCCCTTCTCTTTTACAGCCTGGGAAAAAAAAACATCTGAAAACACTCCCTTTTAGCAACACTT
GTATATCTAGATTAGAAAAAACTAGATCAAAATCTGAAGATAGTGCCCTTTTCACACATCACAGTCTTGG
GTCTGAAGTGAACAAGATCATTATCCAGTCATCTAATAAACAGATACTTATAAATAAAAATATAAGTGAA
TCCCTAGGTGAACAGAATAGGACTGAGTACGGTAAAGATTCTAACACTGATAAACATTTGGAGCCCCTGA
AATCATTGGGAGGCCGAACATCCAAAAGGAAGAAAACTGAGGAAGAAAGTGAACATGAAGTAAGCTGCCC
CCAAGCTTCTTTTGATAAAGAAAATGCTTTCCCTTTTCCAATGGATAATCAGTTTTCCATGAATGGAGAC
TGTGTGATGGATAAACCTCTGGATCTGTCTGATCGATTTTCAGCTATTCAGCGTCAAGAGAAAAGCCAAG
GAAGTGAGACTTCTAAAAACAAATTTAGGCAAGTGACTCTTTATGAGGCTTTGAAGACCATTCCAAAGGG
CTTTTCCTCAAGCCGTAAGGCCTCAGATGGCAACTGCATGTTGCCCAAAGATTCCCCAGGGGAGCCCTGT
TCACAGGAATGCATCATCCTTCAGCCCTTGAATAAATGCTCTCCAGACAATAAACCATCATTACAAATAA
AAGAAGAAAATGCTGTCTTTAAAATTCCTCTACGTCCACGTGAAAGTTTGGAGACTGAGAATGTTTTAGA
TGACATAAAGAGTGCTGGTTCTCATGAGCCAATAAAAATACAAACCAGGTCAGACCATGGAGGATGTGAA
CTTGCATCAGTTCTTCAGTTAAATCCATGTAGAACTGGTAAAATAAAGTCTCTACAAAACAACCAAGATG
TATCCTTTGAAAATATCCAGTGGAGTATAGATCCGGGAGCAGACCTTTCTCAGTATAAAATGGATGTTAC
TGTAATAGATACAAAGGATGGCAGTCAGTCAAAATTAGGAGGAGAGACAGTAGACATGGACTGTACATTG
GTTAGTGAAACCGTTCTCTTAAAAATGAAGAAACAAGAGCAGAAGGGAGAAAAAAGTTCAAATGAAGAAA
GAAAAATGAATGATAGCTTGGAAGATATGTTTGATCGGACAACACATGAAGAGTATGAATCCTGTTTGGC
AGACAGTTTCTCCCAAGCAGCAGATGAAGAGGAGGAATTGTCTACTGCCACAAAGAAACTACACACTCAT
GGTGATAAACAAGACAAAGTCAAGCAGAAAGCGTTTGTGGAGCCGTATTTTAAAGGTGATGAAAGAGAGA
CTAGCTTGCAAAATTTTCCTCATATTGAGGTGGTTCGGAAAAAAGAGGAGAGAAGAAAACTGCTTGGGCA
CACGTGTAAGGAATGTGAAATTTATTATGCAGATATGCCAGCAGAAGAAAGAGAAAAGAAATTGGCTTCC
TGCTCAAGACACCGATTCCGCTACATCCCACCCAACGAGCCAGAGAATTTTTGGGAAGTTGGTTTTCCTT
CCACTCAGACTTGTATGGAAAGAGGTTATATTAAGGAAGATCTTGATCCTTGTCCTCGTCCAAAAAGACG
TCAGCCTTACAACGCAATATTTTCTCCAAAAGGCAAGGAGCAGAAGACATAGGACCCAGCTTTCTTGTAC
AAAGTGGTTTAGTAATGAACCGGTCCACCACCACCACCACCACTAAGGATCCGGGGTTGGGGTTGCGCCT
TTTCCAAGGCAGCCCTGGGTTTGCGCAGGGACGCGGCTGCTCTGGGCGTGGTTCCGGGAAACGCAGCGGC
GCCGACCCTGGGTCTCGCACATTCTTCACGTCCGTTCGCAGCGTCACCCGGATCTTCGCCGCTACCCTTG
TGGGCCCCCCGGCGACGCTTCCTGCTCCGCCCCTAAGTCGGGAAGGTTCCTTGCGGTTCGCGGCGTGCCG
GACGTGACAAACGGAAGCCGCACGTCTCACTAGTACCCTCGCAGACGGACAGCGCCAGGGAGCAATGGCA
GCGCGCCGACCGCGATGGGCTGTGGCCAATAGCGGCTGCTCAGCAGGGCGCGCCGAGAGCAGCGGCCGGG
AAGGGGCGGTGCGGGAGGCGGGGTGTGGGGCGGTAGTGTGGGCCCTGTTCCTGCCCGCGCGGTGTTCCGC
ATTCTGCAAGCCTCCGGAGCGCACGTCGGCAGTCGGCTCCCTCGTTGACCGAATCACCGACCTCTCTCCC
CAGCAATTCACCATGACCGAGTACAAGCCCACGGTGCGCCTCGCCACCCGCGACGACGTCCCCAGGGCCG
TACGCACCCTCGCCGCCGCGTTCGCCGACTACCCCGCCACGCGCCACACCGTCGATCCGGACCGCCACAT
CGAGCGGGTCACCGAGCTGCAAGAACTCTTCCTCACGCGCGTCGGGCTCGACATCGGCAAGGTGTGGGTC
GCGGACGACGGCGCCGCGGTGGCGGTCTGGACCACGCCGGAGAGCGTCGAAGCGGGGGCGGTGTTCGCCG
AGATCGGCCCGCGCATGGCCGAGTTGAGCGGTTCCCGGCTGGCCGCGCAGCAACAGATGGAAGGCCTCCT
GGCGCCGCACCGGCCCAAGGAGCCCGCGTGGTTCCTGGCCACCGTCGGCGTCTCGCCCGACCACCAGGGC
AAGGGTCTGGGCAGCGCCGTCGTGCTCCCCGGAGTGGAGGCGGCCGAGCGCGCCGGGGTGCCCGCCTTCC
TGGAGACCTCCGCGCCCCGCAACCTCCCCTTCTACGAGCGGCTCGGCTTCACCGTCACCGCCGACGTCGA
GGTGCCCGAAGGACCGCGCACCTGGTGCATGACCCGCAAGCCCGGTGCCGAAGGTAGAGGTTCTCTCCTC
ACTTGTGGTGATGTTGAAGAAAACCCTGGTCCAATGTCTAGACTGGACAAGAGCAAAGTCATAAACGGAG
CTCTGGAATTACTCAATGGTGTCGGTATCGAAGGCCTGACGACAAGGAAACTCGCTCAAAAGCTGGGAGT
TGAGCAGCCTACCCTGTACTGGCACGTGAAGAACAAGCGGGCCCTGCTCGATGCCCTGCCAATCGAGATG
CTGGACAGGCATCATACCCACTTCTGCCCCCTGGAAGGCGAGTCATGGCAAGACTTTCTGCGGAACAACG
CCAAGTCATACCGCTGTGCTCTCCTCTCACATCGCGACGGGGCTAAAGTGCATCTCGGCACCCGCCCAAC
AGAGAAACAGTACGAAACCCTGGAAAATCAGCTCGCGTTCCTGTGTCAGCAAGGCTTCTCCCTGGAGAAC
GCACTGTACGCTCTGTCCGCCGTGGGCCACTTTACACTGGGCTGCGTATTGGAGGAACAGGAGCATCAAG
TAGCAAAAGAGGAAAGAGAGACACCTACCACCGATTCTATGCCCCCACTTCTGAGACAAGCAATTGAGCT
GTTCGACCGGCAGGGAGCCGAACCTGCCTTCCTTTTCGGCCTGGAACTAATCATATGTGGCCTGGAGAAA
CAGCTAAAGTGCGAAAGCGGCGGGCCGACCGACGCCCTTGACGATTTTGACTTAGACATGCTCCCAGCCG
ATGCCCTTGACGACTTTGACCTTGATATGCTGCCTGCTGACGCTCTTGACGATTTTGACCTTGACATGCT
CCCCGGGTAACTAAGTAAGGATCGATCCAAGATATCGTATTCTTAACTATGTTGCTCCTTTTACGCTATG
TGGATACGCTGCTTTAATGCCTTTGTATCATGCTATTGCTTCCCGTATGGCTTTCATTTTCTCCTCCTTG
TATAAATCCTGGTTGCTGTCTCTTTATGAGGAGTTGTGGCCCGTTGTCAGGCAACGTGGCGTGGTGTGCA
CTGTGTTTGCTGACGCAACCCCCACTGGTTGGGGCATTGCCACCACCTGTCAGCTCCTTTCCGGGACTTT
CGCTTTCCCCCTCCCTATTGCCACGGCGGAACTCATCGCCGCCTGCCTTGCCCGCTGCTGGACAGGGGCT
CGGCTGTTGGGCACTGACAATTCCGTGGTGTTGTCGGGGAAGCTGACGTCCTTTCCATGGCTGCTCGCCT
GTGTTGCCACCTGGATTCTGCGCGGGACGTCCTTCTGCTACGTCCCTTCGGCCCTCAATCCAGCGGACCT
TCCTTCCCGCGGCCTGCTGCCGGCTCTGCGGCCTCTTCCGCGTCTTCGCCTTCGCCCTCAGACGAGTCGG
ATCTCCCTTTGGGCCGCCTCCCCGCCTGTTTCGCCTCGGCGTCCGGACTAGAGGTACCTTTAAGACCAAT
GACTTACAAGGCAGCTGTAGATCTTAGCCACTTTTTAAAAGAAAAGGGGGGACTGGAAGGGCTAATTCAC
TCCCAACGAAGACAAGATCTGCTTTTTGCTTGTACTGGGTCTCTCTGGTTAGACCAGATCTGAGCCTGGG
AGCTCTCTGGCTAACTAGGGAACCCACTGCTTAAGCCTCAATAAAGCTTGCCTTGAGTGCTTCAAGTAGT
GTGTGCCCGTCTGTTGTGTGACTCTGGTAACTAGAGATCCCTCAGACCCTTTTAGTCAGTGTGGAAAATC
TCTAGCAGTAGTAGTTCATGTCATCTTATTATTCAGTATTTATAACTTGCAAAGAAATGAATATCAGAGA
GTGAGAGGAACTTGTTTATTGCAGCTTATAATGGTTACAAATAAAGCAATAGCATCACAAATTTCACAAA
TAAAGCATTTTTTTCACTGCATTCTAGTTGTGGTTTGTCCAAACTCATCAATGTATCTTATCATGTCTGG
CTCTAGCTATCCCGCCCCTAACTCCGCCCATCCCGCCCCTAACTCCGCCCAGTTCCGCCCATTCTCCGCC
CCATGGCTGACTAATTTTTTTTATTTATGCAGAGGCCGAGGCCGCCTCGGCCTCTGAGCTATTCCAGAAG
TAGTGAGGAGGCTTTTTTGGAGGCCTTTCAAATATGTATCCGCTCATGAGACAATAACCCTGATAAATGC
TTCAATAATATTGAAAAAGGAAGAGTATGAGTATTCAACATTTCCGTGTCGCCCTTATTCCCTTTTTTGC
GGCATTTTGCCTTCCTGTTTTTGCTCACCCAGAAACGCTGGTGAAAGTAAAAGATGCTGAAGATCAGTTG
GGTGCACGAGTGGGTTACATCGAACTGGATCTCAACAGCGGTAAGATCCTTGAGAGTTTTCGCCCCGAAG
AACGTTTTCCAATGATGAGCACTTTTAAAGTTCTGCTATGTGGCGCGGTATTATCCCGTATTGACGCCGG
GCAAGAGCAACTCGGTCGCCGCATACACTATTCTCAGAATGACTTGGTTGAGTACTCACCAGTCACAGAA
AAGCATCTTACGGATGGCATGACAGTAAGAGAATTATGCAGTGCTGCCATAACCATGAGTGATAACACTG
CGGCCAACTTACTTCTGACAACGATCGGAGGACCGAAGGAGCTAACCGCTTTTTTGCACAACATGGGGGA
TCATGTAACTCGCCTTGATCGTTGGGAACCGGAGCTGAATGAAGCCATACCAAACGACGAGCGTGACACC
ACGATGCCTGTAGCAATGGCAACAACGTTGCGCAAACTATTAACTGGCGAACTACTTACTCTAGCTTCCC
GGCAACAATTAATAGACTGGATGGAGGCGGATAAAGTTGCAGGACCACTTCTGCGCTCGGCCCTTCCGGC
TGGCTGGTTTATTGCTGATAAATCTGGAGCCGGTGAGCGTGGGTCTCGCGGTATCATTGCAGCACTGGGG
CCAGATGGTAAGCCCTCCCGTATCGTAGTTATCTACACGACGGGGAGTCAGGCAACTATGGATGAACGAA
ATAGACAGATCGCTGAGATAGGTGCCTCACTGATTAAGCATTGGTAACTGTCAGACCAAGTTTACTCATA
TATACTTTAGATTGATTTAAAACTTCATTTTTAATTTAAAAGGATCTAGGTGAAGATCCTTTTTGATAAT
CTCATGACCAAAATCCCTTAACGTGAGTTTTCGTTCCACTGAGCGTCAGACCCCGTAGAAAAGATCAAAG
GATCTTCTTGAGATCCTTTTTTTCTGCGCGTAATCTGCTGCTTGCAAACAAAAAAACCACCGCTACCAGC
GGTGGTTTGTTTGCCGGATCAAGAGCTACCAACTCTTTTTCCGAAGGTAACTGGCTTCAGCAGAGCGCAG
ATACCAAATACTGTTCTTCTAGTGTAGCCGTAGTTAGGCCACCACTTCAAGAACTCTGTAGCACCGCCTA
CATACCTCGCTCTGCTAATCCTGTTACCAGTGGCTGCTGCCAGTGGCGATAAGTCGTGTCTTACCGGGTT
GGACTCAAGACGATAGTTACCGGATAAGGCGCAGCGGTCGGGCTGAACGGGGGGTTCGTGCACACAGCCC
AGCTTGGAGCGAACGACCTACACCGAACTGAGATACCTACAGCGTGAGCTATGAGAAAGCGCCACGCTTC
CCGAAGGGAGAAAGGCGGACAGGTATCCGGTAAGCGGCAGGGTCGGAACAGGAGAGCGCACGAGGGAGCT
TCCAGGGGGAAACGCCTGGTATCTTTATAGTCCTGTCGGGTTTCGCCACCTCTGACTTGAGCGTCGATTT
TTGTGATGCTCGTCAGGGGGGCGGAGCCTATGGAAAAACGCCAGCAACGCGGCCTTTTTACGGTTCCTGG
CCTTTTGCTGGCCTTTTGCTCACATGTTCTTTCCTGCGTTATCCCCTGATTCTGTGGATAACCGTATTAC
CGCCTTTGAGTGAGCTGATACCGCTCGCCGCAGCCGAACGACCGAGCGCAGCGAGTCAGTGAGCGAGGAA
GCGGAAGAGCGCCCAATACGCAAACCGCCTCTCCCCGCGCGTTGGCCGATTCATTAATGCAGCTGGCACG
ACAGGTTTCCCGACTGGAAAGCGGGCAGTGAGCGCAACGCAATTAATGTGAGTTAGCTCACTCATTAGGC
ACCCCAGGCTTTACACTTTATGCTTCCGGCTCGTATGTTGTGTGGAATTGTGAGCGGATAACAATTTCAC
ACAGGAAACAGCTATGACCATGATTACGCCAAGCGCGCAATTAACCCTCACTAAAGGGAACAAAAGCTGG
AGCTGCAAGCTTAATGTAGTCTTATGCAATACTCTTGTAGTCTTGCAACATGGTAACGATGAGTTAGCAA
CATGCCTTACAAGGAGAGAAAAAGCACCGTGCATGCCGATTGGTGGAAGTAAGGTGGTACGATCGTGCCT
TATTAGGAAGGCAACAGACGGGTCTGACATGGATTGGACGAACCACTGAATTGCCGCATTGCAGAGATAT
TGTATTTAAGTGCCTAGCTCGATACATAAACGGGTCTCTCTGGTTAGACCAGATCTGAGCCTGGGAGCTC
TCTGGCTAACTAGGGAACCCACTGCTTAAGCCTCAATAAAGCTTGCCTTGAGTGCTTCAAGTAGTGTGTG
CCCGTCTGTTGTGTGACTCTGGTAACTAGAGATCCCTCAGACCCTTTTAGTCAGTGTGGAAAATCTCTAG
CAGTGGCGCCCGAACAGGGACTTGAAAGCGAAAGGGAAACCAGAGGAGCTCTCTCGACGCAGGACTCGGC
TTGCTGAAGCGCGCACGGCAAGAGGCGAGGGGCGGCGACTGGTGAGTACGCCAAAAATTTTGACTAGCGG
AGGCTAGAAGGAGAGAGATGGGTGCGAGAGCGTCAGTATTAAGCGGGGGAGAATTAGATCGCGATGGGAA
AAAATTCGGTTAAGGCCAGGGGGAAAGAAAAAATATAAATTAAAACATATAGTATGGGCAAGCAGGGAGC
TAGAACGATTCGCAGTTAATCCTGGCCTGTTAGAAACATCAGAAGGCTGTAGACAAATACTGGGACAGCT
ACAACCATCCCTTCAGACAGGATCAGAAGAACTTAGATCATTATATAATACAGTAGCAACCCTCTATTGT
GTGCATCAAAGGATAGAGATAAAAGACACCAAGGAAGCTTTAGACAAGATAGAGGAAGAGCAAAACAAAA
GTAAGACCACCGCACAGCAAGCGGCCGCTGATCTTCAGACCTGGAGGAGGAGATATGAGGGACAATTGGA
GAAGTGAATTATATAAATATAAAGTAGTAAAAATTGAACCATTAGGAGTAGCACCCACCAAGGCAAAGAG
AAGAGTGGTGCAGAGAGAAAAAAGAGCAGTGGGAATAGGAGCTTTGTTCCTTGGGTTCTTGGGAGCAGCA
GGAAGCACTATGGGCGCAGCGTCAATGACGCTGACGGTACAGGCCAGACAATTATTGTCTGGTATAGTGC
AGCAGCAGAACAATTTGCTGAGGGCTATTGAGGCGCAACAGCATCTGTTGCAACTCACAGTCTGGGGCAT
CAAGCAGCTCCAGGCAAGAATCCTGGCTGTGGAAAGATACCTAAAGGATCAACAGCTCCTGGGGATTTGG
GGTTGCTCTGGAAAACTCATTTGCACCACTGCTGTGCCTTGGAATGCTAGTTGGAGTAATAAATCTCTGG
AACAGATTTGGAATCACACGACCTGGATGGAGTGGGACAGAGAAATTAACAATTACACAAGCTTAATACA
CTCCTTAATTGAAGAATCGCAAAACCAGCAAGAAAAGAATGAACAAGAATTATTGGAATTAGATAAATGG
GCAAGTTTGTGGAATTGGTTTAACATAACAAATTGGCTGTGGTATATAAAATTATTCATAATGATAGTAG
GAGGCTTGGTAGGTTTAAGAATAGTTTTTGCTGTACTTTCTATAGTGAATAGAGTTAGGCAGGGATATTC
ACCATTATCGTTTCAGACCCACCTCCCAACCCCGAGGGGAC
