>Addgene plasmid #71111 | pCW-GFP-CtIP-T847E | addgene partial sequence | sequence record 128854 | LNCX 5'-AGCTCGTTTAGTGAACCGTCAGATC-3'
AAGCAGGCTGCCGCCGCCATGGTGAGCAAGGGCGAGGAGCTGTTCACCGGGGTGGTGCCCATCCTGGTCG
AGCTGGACGGCGACGTAAACGGCCACAAGTTCAGCGTGTCCGGCGAGGGCGAGGGCGATGCCACCTACGG
CAAGCTGACCCTGAAGTTCATCTGCACCACCGGCAAGCTGCCCGTGCCCTGGCCCACCCTCGTGACCACC
CTGACCTACGGCGTGCAGTGCTTCAGCCGCTACCCCGACCACATGAAGCAGCACGACTTCTTCAAGTCCG
CCATGCCCGAAGGCTACGTCCAGGAGCGCACCATCTTCTTCAAGGACGACGGCAACTACAAGACCCGCGC
CGAGGTGAAGTTCGAGGGCGACACCCTGGTGAACCGCATCGAGCTGAAGGGCATCGACTTCAAGGAGGAC
GGCAACATCCTGGGGCACAAGCTGGAGTACAACTACAACAGCCACAACGTCTATATCATGGCCGACAAGC
AGAAGAACGGCATCAAGGTGAACTTCAAGATCCGCCACAACATCGAGGACGGCAGCGTGCAGCTCGCCGA
CCACTACCAGCAGAACACCCCCATCGGCGACGGCCCCGTGCTGCTGCCCGACAACCACTACCTGAGCACC
CAGTCCGCCCTGAGCAAAGACCCCAACGAGAAGCGCGATCACATGGTCCTGCTGGAGTTCGTGACCGCCG
CCGGGATCACTCTCGGCATGGACGAGCTGTACAAGTCCGGACTCAGATCTCGAGCTCAAGCTTCGAATTC
TGCAGTCGACGGTACCATGAACATCTTGG
