>Addgene plasmid #71111 | pCW-GFP-CtIP-T847E | addgene partial sequence | sequence record 129570 | O_PGK1b-R 5'-GAACGGACGTGAAGAATGTG-3'
ACCACGCCCAGAGCAGCCGCGTCCCTGCGCAAACCCAGGGCTGCCTTGGAAAAGGCGCAACCCCAACCCC
GGATCCTTAGTGGTGGTGGTGGTGGTGGACCGGTTCATTACTAAACCACTTTGTACAAGAAAGCTGGGTC
CTATGTCTTCTGCTCCTTGCCTTTTGGAGAAAATATTGCGTTGTAAGGCTGACGTCTTTTTGGACGAGGA
CAAGGATCAAGATCTTCCTTAATATAACCTCTTTCCATACAAGTCTGAGTGGAAGGAAAACCAACTTCCC
AAAAATTCTCTGGCTCGTTGGGTGGGATGTAGCGGAATCGGTGTCTTGAGCAGGAAGCCAATTTCTTTTC
TCTTTCTTCTGCTGGCATATCTGCATAATAAATTTCACATTCCTTACACGTGTGCCCAAGCAGTTTTCTT
CTCTCCTCTTTTTTCCGAACCACCTCAATATGAGGAAAATTTTGCAAGCTAGTCTCTCTTTCATCACCTT
TAAAATACGGCTCCACAAACGCTTTCTGCTTGACTTTGTCTTGTTTATCACCATGAGTGTGTAGTTTCTT
TGTGGCAGTAGACAATTCCTCCTCTTCATCTGCTGCTTGGGAGAAACTGTCTGCCAAACAGGATTCATAC
TCTTCATGTGTTGTCCGATCAAACATATCTTCCAAGCTATCATTCATTTTTCTTTCTTCATTTGAACTTT
TTTCTCCCTTCTGCTCTTGTTTCTTCATTTTTAAGAGAACGGTTTCACTAACCAATGTACAGTCCATGTC
TACTGTCTCTCCTCCTAATTTTGACTGACTGCCATCCTTTGTATCTATTACAGTAACATCCATT
